>Addgene plasmid #223201 | pGBScrispri Sham | addgene full sequence | sequence record 451878 | Addgene NGS Result
TATGACCATGATTACGAATTCGAGCTCGGTACCCGGGGATCCTATAAGTTTTAATAAAACTTTAAATAGA
AAAAGGCTTCTCTCATGAGAAGTCTTTTTTATTTAAAATAAATATAAAATAAAATAGAGGCTATAAATAG
CCTCTATTTTATGTGAGAAATCCCTAAATAAAAAGATGCCAGTGTGCTGGAATTCGTCCACTAGTCATTC
TACAGTTTATTCTTGACATTGCACTGTCCCCCTGGTATAATAACTATAATTTCTACTCTTGTAGATGAGA
CGATCAGCCGCATCGTCTCAATTTCTACTCTTGTAGATCTCGAGGCCTGCAGACATGCAAGCTTGGCACT
GGCCGTCGTTTTACAACGTCGTGACTGGGAAAACCCTGGCGTTACCCAACTTAATCGCCTTGCAGCACAT
CCCCCTTTCGCCAGCTGGCGTAATAGCGAAGAGGCCCGCACCGATCGCCCTTCCCAACAGTTGCGCAGCC
TGAATGGCGAATGGCGCTAGCATAAAAATAAGAAGCCTGCATTTGCAGGCTTCTTATTTTTATGGCGCGC
CGTTCTGAATCCTTAGCTAATGGTTCAACAGGTAACTATGACGAAGATAGCACCCTGGAGCAACCAGGAA
TGAATTACTATCCCTTTTATCAAGAAGCGCACAAAAAGAAAAACGAAATGATACACCAATCAGTGCAAAA
AAAGATATAATGGGAGATAAGACGGTTCGTGTTCGTGCTGACTTGCACCATATCATAAAAATCGAAACAG
CAAAGAATGGCGGAAACGTAAAAGAAGTTATGGAAATAAGACTTAGAAGCAAACTTAAGAGTGTGTTGAT
AGTGCAGTATCTTAAAATTTTGTATAATAGGAATTGAAGTTAAATTAGATGCTAAAAATTTGTAATTAAG
AAGGAGTGATTACATGAACAAAAATATAAAATATTCTCAAAACTTTTTAACGAGTGAAAAAGTACTCAAC
CAAATAATAAAACAATTGAATTTAAAAGAAACCGATACCGTTTACGAAATTGGAACAGGTAAAGGGCATT
TAACGACGAAACTGGCTAAAATAAGTAAACAGGTAACGTCTATTGAATTAGACAGTCATCTATTCAACTT
ATCGTCAGAAAAATTAAAACTGAATACTCGTGTCACTTTAATTCACCAAGATATTCTACAGTTTCAATTC
CCTAACAAACAGAGGTATAAAATTGTTGGGAGTATTCCTTACCATTTAAGCACACAAATTATTAAAAAAG
TGGTTTTTGAAAGCCATGCGTCTGACATCTATCTGATTGTTGAAGAAGGATTCTACAAGCGTACCTTGGA
TATTCACCGAACACTAGGGTTGCTCTTGCACACTCAAGTCTCGATTCAGCAATTGCTTAAGCTGCCAGCG
GAATGCTTTCATCCTAAACCAAAAGTAAACAGTGTCTTAATAAAACTTACCCGCCATACCACAGATGTTC
CAGATAAATATTGGAAGCTATATACGTACTTTGTTTCAAAATGGGTCAATCGAGAATATCGTCAACTGTT
TACTAAAAATCAGTTTCATCAAGCAATGAAACACGCCAAAGTAAACAATTTAAGTACCGTTACTTATGAG
CAAGTATTGTCTATTTTTAATAGTTATCTATTATTTAACGGGAGGAAATAATTCTATGAGTCGCTTTTGT
AAATTTGGAAAGTTACACGTTACTAAAGGGAATGTAGATAAATTATTAGGTATACTACTGACAGCTTCCA
AGGAGCTAAAGAGGTCCCTAGCGCTTAGAATCGCTTTAGGAAACACGATCCAGTCCAATAATCGTCGATA
AAAACTTTTGAAAAAGGTTGGTGAAATTACCTACTTTTGGAATAATCACAAATCACAAGTGATTAATCAC
AAATCACAAGTGATTAATCACTTGTTTATTAAGATATTAAAAGCTATAATTTAAATAAAGCGTGAATTTT
ATTACACAAAAAGAGGGGGGAGAAACTTGGAACTAGCATTTAGAGAAAGCTTAAAAAAGATGAGAGGTAC
CAAATCAAAAGAAAAATTCTCCCAAGAATTAGAAATGAGTAGATCAAATTATTCACGAATAGAATCAGGA
AAATCAGATCCAACCATAAAAACACTAGAACAAATTGCAAAGTTAACTAACTCAACGCTAGTAGTGGATT
TAATCCCAAATGAGCCAACAGAACCAGAACCAGAAACAGAATCAGAACAAGTAACATTGGATTTAGAAAT
GGAAGAAGAAAAAAGCAATGACTTCGTGTGAATAATGCGCGAAATCGTTGCTTATTTTTTTTAAAAGCGG
TATACTAGATATAACGAAACAACGAACTGAATAGAAACGAAAAAAGAGCCATGACACATTTATAAAATGT
TTGACGACATTTTATAAATGCATAGCCCGATAAGATTGCCAAACCAACGCTTATCAGTTAGTCAGATGAA
CTCTTCCCTCGTAAGAAGTTATTTAATTAACTTTGTTTGAAGACGGTATATAACCGTACTATCATTATAT
AGGGAAATCAGAGAGTTTTCAAGTATCTAAGCTACTGAATTTAAGAATTGTTAAGCAATCAATCGGAAAT
CGTTTGATTGCTTTTTTTGTATTCATTTATAGAAGGTGGAGTTTGTATGAATCATGATGAATGTAAAACT
TATATAAAAAATAGTTTATTGGAGATAAGAAAATTAGCAAATATCTATACACTAGAAACGTTTAAGAAAG
AGTTAGAAAAGAGAAATATCTACTTAGAAACAAAATCAGATAAGTATTTTTCTTCGGAGGGGGAAGATTA
TATATATAAGTTAATAGAAAATAACAAAATAATTTATTCGATTAGTGGAAAAAAATTGACTTATAAAGGA
AAAAAATCTTTTTCAAAACATGCAATATTGAAACAGTTGAATGAAAAAGCAAACCAAGTTAATTAAACAA
CCTATTTTATAGGATTTATAGGAAAGGAGAACAGCTGAATGAATATCCCTTTTGTTGTAGAAACTGTGCT
TCATGACGGCTTGTTAAAGTACAAATTTAAAAATAGTAAAATTCGCTCAATCACTACCAAGCCAGGTAAA
AGCAAAGGGGCTATTTTTGCGTATCGCTCAAAATCAAGCATGATTGGCGGTCGTGGTGTTGTTCTGACTT
CCGAGGAAGCGATTCAAGAAAATCAAGATACATTTACACATTGGACACCCAACGTTTATCGTTATGGAAC
GTATGCAGACGAAAACCGTTCATACACGAAAGGACATTCTGAAAACAATTTAAGACAAATCAATACCTTC
TTTATTGATTTTGATATTCACACGGCAAAAGAAACTATTTCAGCAAGCGATATTTTAACAACCGCTATTG
ATTTAGGTTTTATGCCTACTATGATTATCAAATCTGATAAAGGTTATCAAGCATATTTTGTTTTAGAAAC
GCCAGTCTATGTGACTTCAAAATCAGAATTTAAATCTGTCAAAGCAGCCAAAATAATTTCGCAAAATATC
CGAGAATATTTTGGAAAGTCTTTGCCAGTTGATCTAACGTGTAATCATTTTGGTATTGCTCGCATACCAA
GAACGGACAATGTAGAATTTTTTGATCCTAATTACCGTTATTCTTTCAAAGAATGGCAAGATTGGTCTTT
CAAACAAACAGATAATAAGGGCTTTACTCGTTCAAGTCTAACGGTTTTAAGCGGTACAGAAGGCAAAAAA
CAAGTAGATGAACCCTGGTTTAATCTCTTATTGCACGAAACGAAATTTTCAGGAGAAAAGGGTTTAATAG
GGCGTAATAACGTCATGTTTACCCTCTCTTTAGCCTACTTTAGTTCAGGCTATTCAATCGAAACGTGCGA
ATATAATATGTTTGAGTTTAATAATCGATTAGATCAACCCTTAGAAGAAAAAGAAGTAATCAAAATTGTT
AGAAGTGCCTATTCAGAAAACTATCAAGGGGCTAATAGGGAATACATTACCATTCTTTGCAAAGCTTGGG
TATCAAGTGATTTAACCAGTAAAGATTTATTTGTCCGTCAAGGGTGGTTTAAATTCAAGAAAAAAAGAAG
CGAACGTCAACGTGTTCATTTGTCAGAATGGAAAGAAGATTTAATGGCTTATATTAGCGAAAAATCAGAT
GTATACAAGCCTTATTTAGTGACGACCAAAAAAGAGATTAGAGAAGTGCTAGGCATTCCTGAACGGACAT
TAGATAAATTGCTGAAGGTACTGAAGGCGAATCAGGAAATTTTCTTTAAGATTAAACCAGGAAGAAATGG
TGGCATTCAACTTGCTAGTGTTAAATCATTGTTGCTATCGATCATTAAAGTAAAAAAAGAAGAAAAAGAA
AGCTATATAAAGGCGCTGACAAATTCTTTTGACTTAGAGCATACATTCATTCAAGAGACTTTAAACAAGC
TAGCAGAACGCCCTAAAACGGACACACAACTCGATTTGTTTAGCTATGATACAGGCTGAAAATAAAACCC
GCACTATGCCATTACATTTATATCTATGATACGTGTTTGTTTTTTCTTTGCTGTTTAGCGAATGATTAGC
AGAAATATACAGAGTAAGATTTTAATTAATTATTAGGGGGAGAAGGAGAGAGTAGCCCGAAAACTTTTAG
TTGGCTTGGACTGAACGAAGTGAGGGAAAGGCTACTAAAACGTCGAGGGGCAGTGAGAGCGAAGCGAACA
CTTGATTTTTTAATTTTCTATCTTTTATAGGTCATTAGAGTATACTTATTTGTCCTATAAACTATTTAGC
AGCATAATAGATTTATTGAATAGGTCATTTAAGTTGAGCATATTAGAGGAGGAAAATCTTGGAGAAATAT
TTGAAGAACCCGATTACATGGATTGGATTAGTTCTTGTGGTTACGTGGTTTTTAACTAAAAGTAGTGAAT
TTTTGATTTTTGGTGTGTGTGTCTTGTTGTCAGTATTTGCTAGTCAAAGTGATTAAATAGAATTCTCATG
TTTGACAGCTTATCATCGGAGCTCCGATGATAAGCTGTCAAACATGAGAATTCCCGGGGATCCTTACGAA
ATCATCCTGTGGAGCTTAGTAGGTTTAGCAAGATGGCAGCGCCTAAATGTAGAATGATAAAAGGATTAAG
AGATTAATTTCCCTAAAAATGATAAAACAAGCGTTTTGAAAGCGCTTGTTTTTTTGGTTTGCAGTCAGAG
TAGAATAGAAGTATCAAAAAAAGCACCGACTCGGTGCCACTTTTTCAAGTTGATAACGGACTAGCCTTAT
TTTAACTTGCTATGCTGTTAAGAATGGTTCCAACGCTCACTCAAAGGCGGTAATACGGTTATCCACAGAA
TCAGGGGATAACGCAGGAAAGAACATGTGAGCAAAAGGCCAGCAAAAGGCCAGGAACCGTAAAAAGGCCG
CGTTGCTGGCGTTTTTCCATAGGCTCCGCCCCCCTGACGAGCATCACAAAAATCGACGCTCAAGTCAGAG
GTGGCGAAACCCGACAGGACTATAAAGATACCAGGCGTTTCCCCCTGGAAGCTCCCTCGTGCGCTCTCCT
GTTCCGACCCTGCCGCTTACCGGATACCTGTCCGCCTTTCTCCCTTCGGGAAGCGTGGCGCTTTCTCATA
GCTCACGCTGTAGGTATCTCAGTTCGGTGTAGGTCGTTCGCTCCAAGCTGGGCTGTGTGCACGAACCCCC
CGTTCAGCCCGACCGCTGCGCCTTATCCGGTAACTATCGTCTTGAGTCCAACCCGGTAAGACACGACTTA
TCGCCACTGGCAGCAGCCACTGGTAACAGGATTAGCAGAGCGAGGTATGTAGGCGGTGCTACAGAGTTCT
TGAAGTGGTGGCCTAACTACGGCTACACTAGAAGAACAGTATTTGGTATCTGCGCTCTGCTGAAGCCAGT
TACCTTCGGAAAAAGAGTTGGTAGCTCTTGATCCGGCAAACAAACCACCGCTGGTAGCGGTGGTTTTTTT
GTTTGCAAGCAGCAGATTACGCGCAGAAAAAAAGGATCTCAAGAAGATCCTTTGATCTTTTCTACGGGGT
CTGACGCTCAGTGGAACGAAAACTCACGTTAAGGGATTTTGGTCATGAGATTATCAAAAAGGATCTTCAC
CTAGATCCTTTTAAATTAAAAATGAAGTTTTAAATCAATCTAAAGTATATATGAGTAAAGATGTGATCCG
TAGCGGTATGCGCTCCATCAAGAAGAGCGACTTCGCGGAGCTGGTGAAGTACATCACCGACGAGCAAGGC
AAGACCGATCGGGCCCCCTGCAGGATAAAAAAATTGTAGATAAATTTTATAAAATAGTTTTATCTACAAT
TTTTTTATCAGGAAACAGCTATGACCGCGGCCGCTGTATCCACATAAAAATAAGAAGCCTGCATTTGCAG
GCTTCTTATTTTTATGGTACCTTAAGACCCACTTTCACATTTAAGTTGTTTTTCTAATCCGCATATGATC
AATTCAAGGCCGAATAAGAAGGCTGGCTCTGCACCTTGGTGATCAAATAATTCGATAGCTTGTCGTAATA
ATGGCGGCATACTATCAGTAGTAGGTGTTTCCCTTTCTTCTTTAGCGACTTGATGCTCTTGATCTTCCAA
TACGCAACCTAAAGTAAAATGCCCCACAGCGCTGAGTGCATATAATGCATTCTCTAGTGAAAAACCTTGT
TGGCATAAAAAGGCTAATTGATTTTCGAGAGTTTCATACTGTTTTTCTGTAGGCCGTGTACCTAAATGTA
CTTTTGCTCCATCTCGGTGACTTAGTAAAGCACATCTAAAACTTTTAGCGTTATTACGTAAAAAATCTTG
CCAGCTTTCCCCTTCTAAAGGGCAAAAGTGAGTATGGTGCCTATCTAACATCTCAATGGCTAAGGCGTCG
AGCAAAGCCCGCTTATTTTTTACATGCCAATACAATGTAGGCTGCTCTACACCTAGCTTCTGGGCGAGTT
TACGGGTTGTTAAACCTTCGATTCCGACCTCATTAAGCAGCTCTAATGCGCTGTTAATCACTTTACTTTT
ATCTAATCTAGACATCATTAATTCCTCCTTTTTGTTGACATTATATCATTGATAGAGTTATTTGTCAAAC
TAGTTTTTTATTTCGATGCCCTGGACTTCATGAAAAACTAAAAAAAATATTGACACTCTATCATTGATAG
AGTATAATTAAAATAAGCTTGATCGTAGCGTTAACAGATCTGAGCTCCTGCAGTAAAGGAGGTTTTTATG
ACACAGTTTGAAGGCTTCACCAATCTCTACCAGGTCAGCAAGACGCTACGTTTTGAGCTTATCCCGCAGG
GAAAAACCCTGAAACACATTCAGGAACAGGGGTTCATAGAGGAAGATAAGGCGCGTAACGACCATTATAA
AGAACTGAAGCCTATAATCGACCGTATTTATAAAACGTACGCGGATCAGTGCCTGCAGCTGGTTCAGCTG
GATTGGGAGAATCTGTCCGCGGCTATTGATAGCTATCGCAAAGAGAAGACCGAGGAAACCCGTAACGCAC
TGATTGAAGAGCAGGCGACCTATCGGAATGCGATCCATGATTACTTCATCGGCCGCACCGACAACCTGAC
CGATGCAATTAACAAACGTCACGCAGAGATTTACAAAGGTCTGTTTAAAGCAGAGTTATTCAATGGCAAG
GTTCTGAAACAGCTGGGTACGGTCACCACCACCGAACACGAAAACGCACTGCTGAGGAGCTTTGATAAAT
TTACCACATATTTCAGCGGTTTCTATGAAAATCGTAAGAATGTATTTAGCGCCGAAGATATTTCCACCGC
AATTCCTCATCGTATTGTGCAGGATAATTTTCCGAAGTTTAAAGAAAATTGTCATATTTTTACCCGTCTG
ATCACCGCGGTACCGAGCCTGCGAGAGCATTTTGAAAACGTTAAGAAAGCCATTGGAATTTTTGTCAGTA
CCAGCATTGAAGAAGTGTTTTCGTTCCCGTTCTATAACCAACTGCTGACCCAGACCCAGATTGATCTGTA
CAATCAGCTGCTGGGGGGCATAAGCCGCGAGGCAGGTACCGAAAAGATAAAGGGACTCAATGAGGTGCTG
AATCTGGCAATTCAGAAGAATGATGAAACGGCTCATATCATTGCTAGCCTGCCGCATCGTTTCATTCCCC
TGTTTAAGCAAATCCTGAGCGATCGCAATACACTGAGCTTTATCCTCGAAGAGTTTAAATCGGACGAAGA
AGTTATCCAGAGCTTTTGCAAATACAAAACCCTGCTGCGGAACGAAAATGTGCTGGAGACCGCTGAAGCA
CTGTTTAATGAACTGAACTCGATCGACCTCACCCATATTTTTATATCCCACAAAAAACTGGAAACCATAA
GCAGCGCTCTGTGTGACCATTGGGATACCCTGCGCAACGCCCTGTATGAACGGCGTATCAGCGAGCTGAC
CGGGAAAATCACCAAATCCGCAAAGGAAAAAGTTCAGCGTAGTCTGAAACACGAGGACATCAACCTGCAA
GAAATTATTAGCGCAGCAGGTAAAGAGCTGAGCGAAGCATTCAAACAGAAAACCAGCGAAATCCTGAGCC
ATGCCCATGCTGCACTGGATCAGCCGCTGCCGACCACCCTGAAAAAACAGGAGGAAAAGGAGATTCTGAA
AAGCCAACTGGACAGCCTGCTGGGCCTGTATCACCTGCTGGACTGGTTTGCAGTCGATGAGAGCAACGAG
GTTGATCCTGAGTTCTCCGCTCGTCTGACCGGAATCAAGCTGGAGATGGAACCGAGTCTGTCGTTTTACA
ATAAAGCGCGTAATTACGCGACCAAGAAACCGTATAGCGTGGAAAAATTCAAACTGAACTTTCAGATGCC
GACCCTTGCAAGCGGATGGGACGTTAACAAAGAAAAAAACAATGGGGCAATTCTGTTTGTGAAAAATGGC
CTCTATTATCTGGGTATCATGCCGAAACAGAAAGGGCGCTACAAAGCCCTGTCATTTGAGCCGACCGAGA
AAACCTCAGAGGGTTTCGACAAGATGTACTACGATTATTTCCCGGATGCGGCAAAAATGATACCCAAATG
TAGCACCCAACTGAAGGCAGTTACAGCCCACTTTCAGACCCATACCACCCCGATCCTGCTGTCGAACAAT
TTTATAGAGCCGCTGGAAATTACCAAAGAGATTTATGATCTGAATAATCCGGAAAAGGAGCCCAAGAAAT
TTCAGACGGCGTATGCAAAAAAGACCGGGGATCAGAAAGGTTATCGTGAAGCGCTGTGCAAATGGATTGA
CTTTACCCGTGACTTTCTGTCAAAATATACCAAAACGACGAGCATTGATCTGAGCAGCCTACGTCCGAGC
AGCCAATATAAGGATCTGGGCGAATATTACGCCGAACTGAATCCGCTGCTCTACCATATTTCCTTCCAAC
GAATCGCTGAAAAAGAAATAATGGACGCCGTTGAAACCGGCAAACTGTATCTGTTTCAAATCTACAACAA
AGATTTCGCCAAAGGCCATCACGGTAAGCCGAACCTGCATACCCTGTATTGGACCGGTCTGTTTAGCCCG
GAGAATCTGGCCAAAACCAGCATCAAGCTGAACGGACAGGCAGAACTGTTTTACCGCCCCAAAAGCCGTA
TGAAAAGGATGGCACACCGCCTGGGCGAAAAAATGCTGAATAAGAAACTCAAAGATCAGAAAACGCCGAT
ACCGGATACCCTTTATCAGGAGCTGTATGATTATGTTAACCACCGGCTGAGCCATGACCTGAGCGACGAA
GCGCGTGCACTGCTGCCGAACGTGATTACCAAGGAAGTCTCGCATGAAATTATTAAAGATCGGCGCTTCA
CCAGTGATAAATTTTTCTTCCATGTACCGATCACCCTGAATTATCAAGCCGCAAATAGCCCTTCCAAATT
TAATCAACGCGTGAATGCGTACCTGAAAGAGCATCCGGAGACCCCAATTATTGGCATAGACCGAGGAGAA
CGCAATCTCATTTATATCACCGTCATTGATAGCACCGGTAAGATCCTGGAACAGCGTAGCCTGAATACCA
TTCAGCAGTTTGACTACCAGAAAAAGCTGGACAACAGAGAAAAGGAACGTGTAGCCGCCCGGCAGGCTTG
GAGTGTGGTGGGTACTATCAAGGATCTGAAGCAGGGGTATCTCTCCCAAGTTATCCATGAAATTGTCGAT
CTAATGATTCACTATCAAGCAGTAGTGGTACTGGCAAATCTGAATTTCGGTTTCAAAAGCAAACGTACAG
GGATCGCTGAAAAAGCCGTTTATCAGCAGTTCGAGAAAATGCTGATAGACAAGCTGAATTGCCTGGTTCT
GAAAGATTATCCGGCAGAGAAGGTGGGCGGTGTGCTGAACCCGTACCAGCTGACTGATCAATTTACGAGC
TTTGCAAAAATGGGAACGCAGAGCGGTTTCCTGTTCTATGTTCCGGCGCCATATACCAGCAAGATAGACC
CGCTGACAGGTTTCGTAGATCCGTTTGTCTGGAAAACCATTAAAAATCATGAAAGTCGCAAACATTTTCT
GGAGGGCTTTGATTTTCTGCACTATGACGTGAAAACCGGCGACTTCATTCTGCATTTTAAAATGAACCGT
AATCTGTCCTTTCAGCGCGGCCTGCCTGGCTTTATGCCGGCGTGGGACATTGTTTTTGAAAAGAATGAGA
CACAGTTTGATGCCAAAGGTACCCCCTTTATTGCGGGGAAACGCATTGTGCCCGTTATAGAAAATCACCG
CTTCACCGGACGGTATAGGGACTTGTACCCGGCAAATGAATTGATAGCGCTGCTGGAGGAGAAAGGTATT
GTCTTTCGGGATGGATCAAACATCCTGCCGAAGCTGCTGGAGAACGATGACAGCCACGCAATAGACACCA
TGGTAGCGCTGATCCGAAGCGTGCTGCAGATGCGTAACAGTAATGCGGCTACGGGGGAAGACTACATTAA
TAGCCCGGTCCGTGATCTGAACGGCGTTTGTTTCGATAGCAGATTTCAAAATCCGGAGTGGCCGATGGAT
GCCGATGCCAATGGAGCTTACCATATCGCTCTCAAAGGTCAGCTCCTACTGAACCATTTGAAAGAATCAA
AAGATCTGAAACTGCAGAACGGCATCTCGAATCAGGACTGGCTGGCCTACATTCAAGAACTGAGAAACTA
A
Features (pLannotate 1.2.2; 11 found; start..end, strand, type, name):
     16..43      +  misc_feature   MCS (fragment): pUC18/19 multiple cloning site
    347..501     +  CDS            lacZα (fragment): LacZα fragment of β-galactosidase; lacZ fragment
    924..1658    +  CDS            erm: ERM_STREE - Experimental evidence at protein level: Swiss-Prot protein existence level 1. This protein produces a dimethylation of the adenine residue at position 2085 in 23S rRNA, resulting in reduced affinity between ribosomes and macrolide-lincosamide-streptogramin B antibiotics. From Streptococcus pneumoniae.
   1987..2268    +  CDS            copR: COPR_STRAG - Protein predicted: Swiss-Prot protein existence level 4. Involved in copy control of plasmid pIP501. From Streptococcus agalactiae.
   2979..4466    +  CDS            repS: REPS_STRPY - Protein predicted: Swiss-Prot protein existence level 4. Essential for replication. From Streptococcus pyogenes.
   5203..5281    -  misc_RNA       tracrRNA: trans-activating CRISPR RNA for the Streptococcus pyogenes CRISPR/Cas9 system
   5404..5992    -  rep_origin     ori: high-copy-number ColE1/pMB1/pBR322/pUC origin of replication
   6168..6242    +  CDS            traI (fragment): TRAI6_ECOLX - Experimental evidence at protein level: Swiss-Prot protein existence level 1. The initiation process of transfer DNA synthesis requires the interaction of at least three plasmid-specific components (TraH, I, and J) at the transfer origin resulting in the assembly of a specialised nucleoprotein complex - the relaxosome. Site- and strand-specific cleavage at the transfer origin is dependent on TraI and TraJ. From Escherichia coli.
   6395..7015    -  CDS            tetR: TETR2_ECOLX - Experimental evidence at protein level: Swiss-Prot protein existence level 1. TetR is the repressor of the tetracycline resistance element; its N-terminal region forms a helix-turn-helix structure and binds DNA. Binding of tetracycline to TetR reduces the repressor affinity for the tetracycline resistance gene (tetA) promoter operator sites. From Escherichia coli.
   7125..7143    +  protein_bind   tet operator: bacterial operator O1 for the tetR and tetA genes tetracycline repressor TetR
   7208..11128   +  CDS            cas12a: CS12A_ACISB - Also known as cpf1 From Acidaminococcus sp. (strain BV3L6).
