[The description below was written by a language model from this plasmid's Addgene catalogue record and pLannotate feature annotations shown in this document.]
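Description:
pGBScrispri Sham is an 11.1 kb E. coli–streptococcal shuttle plasmid built on the pJC005.em backbone for inducible CRISPR interference in Group B Streptococcus (Streptococcus agalactiae). It carries two replication systems: a high-copy ColE1/pUC-type origin for propagation in E. coli, and a Gram-positive replicon annotated as repS, which is essential for replication, together with the copR copy-control gene of the pIP501 family. Selection in both hosts relies on a single erm gene, an rRNA methylase that confers resistance to erythromycin and related macrolide-lincosamide-streptogramin B antibiotics. Remnants of a pUC-type multiple cloning site, a lacZα fragment and a short traI fragment are also annotated and appear to be backbone leftovers.

The functional payload is a Cas12a (Cpf1) coding sequence matched to the Acidaminococcus sp. enzyme. The catalogue describes it as dCas12, a nuclease-dead version that blocks transcription at its target rather than cutting DNA, although the inactivating mutations are not shown in the feature table. Immediately upstream lie a tet operator and a divergently oriented tetR gene, so expression is repressed by TetR and should be released by a tetracycline-class inducer. The specific promoter and inducer are not stated.

The plasmid is described as having a modular crRNA position, but no crRNA cassette is annotated. A short feature called as S. pyogenes Cas9 tracrRNA is present, and the record does not explain its role in a Cas12a system. No insert is listed. The name "Sham" suggests a non-targeting control or parental vector for cloning gene-specific spacers, though the record does not say so explicitly.
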