Addgene plasmid #223201: pGBScrispri Sham
Purpose: Group B Streptococcus inducible dCas12 CRISPRi with Modular crRNA
Depositing lab: Thomas Hooven. Depositing organization: University of Pittsburgh (University, School of Medicine, and Cancer Institute). Publication: A Cas12a Toolbox for Rapid and Flexible Group B Streptococcus Genomic Editing and CRISPRi. Hillebrand GH, Carlin SC, Giacobe EJ, Stephenson HA, Collins J, Hooven TA. Mol Microbiol. 2025 Nov;124(5):449-461. doi: 10.1111/mmi.70022. Epub 2025 Sep 13. PubMed 40944362.
Backbone
  Vector backbone: pJC005.em
  Vector type: CRISPR
Growth in bacteria
  Bacterial resistance: Erythromycin, 200 μg/mL
  Growth temperature: 37°C
  Growth strain: DH5alpha
  Copy number: Unknown
Gene/Insert
  Gene/Insert name: N/A
Terms and licenses: Academic/Nonprofit Terms; Industry Terms: Not Available to Industry
How to cite: pGBScrispri Sham was a gift from Thomas Hooven (Addgene plasmid # 223201 ; http://n2t.net/addgene:223201 ; RRID:Addgene_223201)
